>Addgene plasmid #61558 | pBAD-pHoran4 | depositor partial sequence | sequence record 100314 | pHoran4
ATGGTGAGCAAGGGCGAGGAGAATAACATGGCCATCATCAAGGAGTTCATGCGCTTCAAGGTGCGCATGG
AGGGCTCCGTGAACGGCCACGAGTTCGAGATCGAGGGCGAGGGCGAGGGCCGCCCCTACGAGGGCTTTCA
GACCGCTAAGCTGAAGGTGACCAAGGGTGGCCCCCTGCCCTTCGCCTGGGACATCCTGTCCCCTCAGTTC
ACCTACGGCTCCAAGGCCTACGTGAAGCACCCCGCCGACATCCCCGACTACTTCAAGCTGTCCTTCCCCG
AGGGCTTCAAGTGGGAGCGCGTGATGAACTTCGAGGACGGCGGCGTGGTGACCGTGACCCAGGACTCCTC
CCTGCAGGACGGCGAGTTCATCTACAAGGTGAAGCTGCGCGGCACCAACTTCCCCTCCGACGGCCCCGTA
ATGCAGAAGAAGACCATGGGCTGGGAGGCCTCCTCCGAGCGGATGTACCCCGAGGACGGCGCCCTGAAGG
GCGAGATCAAGAAGAGGCTGAAGCTGAAGGACGGCGGCCACTACACCTCCGAGGTCAAGACCACCTACAA
GGCCAAGAAGCCCGTGCAGCTGCCCGGCGCCTACATCGTCGGCATCAAGTTGGACATCACCTCCCACAAC
GAGGACTACACCATCGTGGAACAGTACGAACGCGCCGAGGGCCGCCACTCCACCGGCGGCATGGACGAGC
TGTACAAGTAA
