>Addgene plasmid #61558 | pBAD-pHoran4 | addgene partial sequence | sequence record 101512 | pBAD-R 5'-GATTTAATCTGTATCAGG-3'
AGCTTTTACTTGTACAGCTCGTCCATGCCGCCGGTGGAGTGGCGGCCCTCGGCGCGTTCGTACTGTTCCA
CGATGGTGTAGTCCTCGTTGTGGGAGGTGATGTCCAACTTGATGCCGACGATGTAGGCGCCGGGCAGCTG
CACGGGCTTCTTGGCCTTGTAGGTGGTCTTGACCTCGGAGGTGTAGTGGCCGCCGTCCTTCAGCTTCAGC
CTCTTCTTGATCTCGCCCTTCAGGGCGCCGTCCTCGGGGTACATCCGCTCGGAGGAGGCCTCCCAGCCCA
TGGTCTTCTTCTGCATTACGGGGCCGTCGGAGGGGAAGTTGGTGCCGCGCAGCTTCACCTTGTAGATGAA
CTCGCCGTCCTGCAGGGAGGAGTCCTGGGTCACGGTCACCACGCCGCCGTCCTCGAAGTTCATCACGCGC
TCCCACTTGAAGCCCTCGGGGAAGGACAGCTTGAAGTAGTCGGGGATGTCGGCGGGGTGCTTCACGTAGG
CCTTGGAGCCGTAGGTGAACTGAGGGGACAGGATGTCCCAGGCGAAGGGCAGGGGGCCACCCTTGGTCAC
CTTCAGCTTAGCGGTCTGAAAGCCCTCGTAGGGGCGGCCCTCGCCCTCGCCCTCGATCTCGAACTCGTGG
CCGTTCACGGAGCCCTCCATGCGCACCTTGAAGCGCATGAACTCCTTGATGATGGCCATGTTATTCTCCT
CGCCCTTGCTCACCATTCTCGAGCTCGGATCCTTATCGTCATCGTCGTACAGATCCCGACCCATTTGCTG
TCCACCAGTCATGCTAGCCATACCATGATGATGATGATGATGAGAACCCCCCATGGTTAATTCCTCCTGT
TAGCCCAAAAAACGGGTATGGAGAAAC
