>Addgene plasmid #61558 | pBAD-pHoran4 | addgene partial sequence | sequence record 101514 | pBAD-F 5'-ATGCCATAGCATTTTTATCC-3'
CTTTTTATCGCAACTCTCTACTGTTTCTCCATACCCGTTTTTTGGGCTAACAGGAGGAATTAACCATGGG
GGGTTCTCATCATCATCATCATCATGGTATGGCTAGCATGACTGGTGGACAGCAAATGGGTCGGGATCTG
TACGACGATGACGATAAGGATCCGAGCTCGAGAATGGTGAGCAAGGGCGAGGAGAATAACATGGCCATCA
TCAAGGAGTTCATGCGCTTCAAGGTGCGCATGGAGGGCTCCGTGAACGGCCACGAGTTCGAGATCGAGGG
CGAGGGCGAGGGCCGCCCCTACGAGGGCTTTCAGACCGCTAAGCTGAAGGTGACCAAGGGTGGCCCCCTG
CCCTTCGCCTGGGACATCCTGTCCCCTCAGTTCACCTACGGCTCCAAGGCCTACGTGAAGCACCCCGCCG
ACATCCCCGACTACTTCAAGCTGTCCTTCCCCGAGGGCTTCAAGTGGGAGCGCGTGATGAACTTCGAGGA
CGGCGGCGTGGTGACCGTGACCCAGGACTCCTCCCTGCAGGACGGCGAGTTCATCTACAAGGTGAAGCTG
CGCGGCACCAACTTCCCCTCCGACGGCCCCGTAATGCAGAAGAAGACCATGGGCTGGGAGGCCTCCTCCG
AGCGGATGTACCCCGAGGACGGCGCCCTGAAGGGCGAGATCAAGAAGAGGCTGAAGCTGAAGGACGGCGG
CCACTACACCTCCGAGGTCAAGACCACCTACAAGGCCAAGAAGCCCGTGCAGCTGCCCGGCGCCTACATC
GTCGGCATCAAGTTGGACATCACCTCCCACAACGAGGACTACACCATCGT
