[The description below was written by a language model from this plasmid's Addgene catalogue record.]
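Description:
pBAD-pHoran4 is a bacterial expression plasmid built on the commercial pBAD/His-B backbone and carrying pHoran4, a synthetic orange fluorescent protein that serves as a genetically encoded pH indicator. The insert, about 700 bp, is also recorded as mOrange M163K, meaning it is a variant of the monomeric orange fluorescent protein mOrange with a methionine-to-lysine substitution at position 163. It is expressed with an N-terminal 6xHis tag, which allows the protein to be purified by immobilised metal affinity chromatography.

The plasmid is maintained in E. coli as a high-copy vector under ampicillin selection. No feature table is supplied, so the promoter and other regulatory elements are not explicitly listed. However, pBAD/His vectors generally drive expression from the arabinose-inducible araBAD promoter under control of the plasmid-encoded AraC regulator, giving tightly regulated, titratable induction. The recorded pBAD forward and reverse sequencing primers are consistent with the insert sitting in that expression cassette. The cloning method is recorded as unknown.

The construct is intended for producing recombinant pHoran4 in bacteria, for example for purification and in vitro characterisation of its fluorescence and pH response. It comes from work developing pH-sensitive fluorescent proteins for imaging exocytosis and endocytosis, where such indicators report the change in pH that occurs as vesicle lumens are exposed to, or sealed off from, the extracellular medium. As a prokaryotic expression vector, it is suited to protein production and screening rather than direct imaging in mammalian cells.
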