Addgene plasmid #61558: pBAD-pHoran4
Purpose: Orange fluorescent protein based pH indicator in bacterial expression vector
Depositing lab: Robert Campbell. Depositing organization: University of Alberta. Publication: pHuji, a pH-sensitive red fluorescent protein for imaging of exo- and endocytosis. Shen Y, Rosendale M, Campbell RE, Perrais D. J Cell Biol. 2014 Nov 10;207(3):419-32. doi: 10.1083/jcb.201404107. PubMed 25385186.
Backbone
  Vector backbone: pBAD/His-B
  Backbone manufacturer: Invitrogen
  Vector type: Bacterial Expression
Growth in bacteria
  Bacterial resistance: Ampicillin, 100 μg/mL
  Growth temperature: 37°C
  Growth strain: DH10B
  Copy number: High Copy
Gene/Insert
  Gene/Insert name: pHoran4 (alt name: mOrange M163K)
  Species: Synthetic
  Insert size (bp): 700
  Tag / fusion protein: 6xHis (N terminal on insert)
  Cloning method: Unknown
  Sequencing primers: 5′ pBAD-Fwd; 3′ pBAD-rev
Terms and licenses: Academic/Nonprofit Terms; Industry Terms: Not Available to Industry
How to cite: pBAD-pHoran4 was a gift from Robert Campbell (Addgene plasmid # 61558 ; http://n2t.net/addgene:61558 ; RRID:Addgene_61558)
